Addgene plasmid #170019: pKB232
Purpose: Encodes LacI-controlled expression of surface-displayed murine CRAMP and PvirK-mNeonGreen reporter
Depositing lab: Jeffrey Tabor. Depositing organization: Rice University. Publication: High-throughput discovery of peptide activators of a bacterial sensor kinase. Brink KR, Mu AM, Hoang KV, Groszman K, Gunn JS, Tabor JJ. bioRxiv 10.1101/2021.06.01.446581.
Backbone
  Vector backbone: pSC101*
  Vector type: Bacterial Expression, Synthetic Biology
Growth in bacteria
  Bacterial resistance: Ampicillin, 100 μg/mL
  Growth temperature: 37°C
  Growth strain: DH5alpha
  Copy number: Low Copy
Gene/Insert 1
  Gene/Insert name: mNeonGreen
  Species: Branchiostoma lanceolatum
  Promoter: PvirK
  Cloning method: Unknown
  Sequencing primers: 5′ CGTCTAAGAAACCATTATTATCATGACATTAAC
Gene/Insert 2
  Gene/Insert name: CRAMP
  Species: M. musculus (mouse), Synthetic; Escherichia coli
  Promoter: Ptac
  Tag / fusion protein: Lpp (N terminal on insert); OmpA (N terminal on insert); Tether (N terminal on insert)
  Cloning method: Unknown
  Sequencing primers: 5′ CGGTATCAGCTCACTCAAAGG
Resource information
  A portion of this plasmid was derived from a plasmid made by: Peptide display fusion protein sequence was obtained from Bryan Davies and was originally published in Tucker et al. 2018 (DOI:10.1016/j.cell.2017.12.009).
Terms and licenses: Academic/Nonprofit Terms; Industry Terms: Not Available to Industry
Depositor comments: Peptide display fusion protein sequence was obtained from Bryan Davies and was originally published in Tucker et al. 2018 (DOI:10.1016/j.cell.2017.12.009). Tucker AT, Leonard SP, DuBois CD, Knauf GA, Cunningham AL, Wilke CO, Trent MS, Davies BW. Discovery of Next-Generation Antimicrobials through Bacterial Self-Screening of Surface-Displayed Peptide Libraries. Cell. 2018 Jan 25;172(3):618-628.e13. doi: 10.1016/j.cell.2017.12.009. Epub 2018 Jan 4. PMID: 29307492; PMCID: PMC5786472. Please visit https://www.biorxiv.org/content/10.1101/2021.06.01.446581v1 for bioRxiv preprint.
How to cite: pKB232 was a gift from Jeffrey Tabor (Addgene plasmid # 170019 ; http://n2t.net/addgene:170019 ; RRID:Addgene_170019)
