[The description below was written by a language model from this plasmid's Addgene catalogue record and pLannotate feature annotations shown in this document.]
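Description:
pKB232 is a low-copy bacterial expression and synthetic-biology plasmid of about 7 kb built on a pSC101* backbone. It replicates from the pSC101 origin with the plasmid-encoded Rep101 (RepA) protein and is selected with ampicillin through a β-lactamase gene driven by its own promoter. It carries two functional modules plus a regulator. The lacI repressor gene is expressed from the up-mutated lacIq promoter, so the plasmid supplies its own repressor.

The first module is a surface-display cassette on the reverse strand. A tac promoter with an adjacent lac operator drives a fusion made of an Lpp fragment, an OmpA fragment, a tether and the murine cathelicidin antimicrobial peptide CRAMP at the C-terminal end. In Lpp-OmpA display designs, the Lpp segment directs the fusion to the outer membrane and the OmpA transmembrane segment carries the passenger to the cell exterior, so here CRAMP should be displayed on the outside of the producing cell. Expression is held off by LacI and can be induced with IPTG. The record notes that the display fusion sequence came from a previously published self-screening system for surface-displayed peptides.

The second module is a reporter in which the PvirK promoter drives mNeonGreen, followed by rrnB T1 and T7Te terminators. PvirK is listed in the catalogue fields but is not annotated in the feature table. A short hit to the red fluorescent protein mKelly1 overlaps the end of the CRAMP region on the opposite strand and is probably an annotation artefact.

Together these parts let the response to a displayed peptide be read as green fluorescence from the same cell. This fits the associated work on high-throughput discovery of peptide activators of a bacterial sensor kinase, though the record does not name the kinase.
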