Features (pLannotate 1.2.2; 18 found; start..end, strand, type, name):
    956..1033    -  promoter       lacIq promoter: lacI (mutant); In the lacIq allele, a single base change in the promoter boosts expression of the lacI gene about 10-fold.
   1055..1099    +  terminator     his operon terminator (fragment): This putative transcriptin terminator from the E. coli his operon has a 2-bp deletion introduced during synthesis. Its efficiency has not been determined.
   1402..2352    -  CDS            Rep101: RepA protein needed for replication with the pSC101 origin; rep101
   2400..2622    -  rep_origin     pSC101 ori: low-copy replication origin that requires the Rep101 protein
   3124..3158    -  terminator     lambda t0 terminator: minimal transcription terminator from phage lambda (Scholtissek and Grosse, 1987)
   3238..4098    -  CDS            AmpR: β-lactamase; bla; confers resistance to ampicillin, carbenicillin, and related antibiotics
   4099..4162    -  promoter       AmpR promoter: bla
   4502..5209    +  CDS            mNeonGreen: mNeonGreen is a basic (constitutively fluorescent) green/yellow fluorescent protein published in 2013, derived from Branchiostoma lanceolatum. It is reported to be a very rapidly-maturing monomer with moderate acid sensitivity.
   5221..5292    +  terminator     rrnB T1 terminator: transcription terminator T1 from the E. coli rrnB gene
   5308..5335    +  terminator     T7Te terminator: phage T7 early transcription terminator
   5429..5647    +  CDS            mKelly1 (fragment): mKelly1 is a basic (constitutively fluorescent) red fluorescent protein published in 2018, derived from Entacmaea quadricolor. It is reported to be a rapidly-maturing monomer with moderate acid sensitivity.
   5640..5738    -  CDS            Camp (fragment): CAMP_MOUSE - Also known as Cnlp, Cramp Experimental evidence at protein level: Swiss-Prot protein existence level 1. Acts as a potent antimicrobial peptide. From Mus musculus (Mouse).
   5940..6344    -  CDS            ompA (fragment): OMPA_SHIFL - Experimental evidence at protein level: Swiss-Prot protein existence level 1. (Microbial infection) Serves as a secondary receptor during phage Sf6 infection; infection requires both lipopolysaccharide (LPS) and the OmpA beta-barrel. From Shigella flexneri.
   6348..6434    -  CDS            lpp (fragment): LPP_ECOLI - Also known as mlpA, mulI. Experimental evidence at protein level: Swiss-Prot protein existence level 1. An outer membrane lipoprotein that controls the distance between the inner and outer membranes; adding residues to Lpp increases the width of the periplasm (PubMed:29257832). The only protein known to be covalently linked to the peptidoglycan network (PGN) (PubMed:4261992, PubMed:3013869, PubMed:4245367). Also non-covalently binds the PGN (PubMed:3013869). The link between the cell outer membrane and PGN contributes to the maintenance of the structural and functional integrity of
   6529..6545    -  protein_bind   lac operator: The lac repressor binds to the lac operator to inhibit transcription in E. coli. This inhibition can be relieved by adding lactose or isopropyl-β-D-thiogalactopyranoside (IPTG). lac repressor encoded by lacI
   6553..6581    -  promoter       tac promoter: strong E. coli promoter; hybrid between the trp and lac UV5 promoters
   6754..6840    -  terminator     rrnB T1 terminator: Escherichia coli rrnB; transcription terminator T1 from the E. coli rrnB gene
   6846..955     -  CDS            lacI (across the origin): lac repressor; lacI; The lac repressor binds to the lac operator to inhibit transcription in E. coli. This inhibition can be relieved by adding lactose or isopropyl-β-D-thiogalactopyranoside (IPTG).
>Addgene plasmid #170019 | pKB232 | addgene full sequence | sequence record 336758 | Addgene NGS Result
ACAGCTGATTGCCCTTCACCGCCTGGCCCTGAGAGAGTTGCAGCAAGCGGTCCACGCTGGTTTGCCCCAG
CAGGCGAAAATCCTGTTTGATGGTGGTTAACGGCGGGATATAACATGAGCTGTCTTCGGTATCGTCGTAT
CCCACTACCGAGATATCCGCACCAACGCGCAGCCCGGACTCGGTAATGGCGCGCATTGCGCCCAGCGCCA
TCTGATCGTTGGCAACCAGCATCGCAGTGGGAACGATGCCCTCATTCAGCATTTGCATGGTTTGTTGAAA
ACCGGACATGGCACTCCAGTCGCCTTCCCGTTCCGCTATCGGCTGAATTTGATTGCGAGTGAGATATTTA
TGCCAGCCAGCCAGACGCAGACGCGCCGAGACAGAACTTAATGGGCCCGCTAACAGCGCGATTTGCTGGC
GACCCAATGCGACCAGATGCTCCACGCCCAGTCGCGTACCGTCTTCATGGGAGAAAATAATACTGTTGAT
GGGTGTCTGGTCAGAGACATCAAGAAATAACGCCGGAACATTAGTGCAGGCAGCTTCCACAGCAATGGCA
TCCTGGTCATCCAGCGGATAGTTAATGATCAGCCCACTGACGCGTTGCGCGAGAAGATTGTGCACCGCCG
CTTTACAGGCTTCGACGCCGCTTCGTTCTACCATCGACACCACCACGCTGGCACCCAGTTGATCGGCGCG
AGATTTAATCGCCGCGACAATTTGCGACGGCGCGTGCAGGGCCAGACTGGAGGTGGCAACGCCAATCAGC
AACGACTGTTTGCCCGCCAGTTGTTGTGCCACGCGGTTGGGAATGTAATTCAGCTCCGCCATCGCCGCTT
CCACTTTTTCCCGCGTTTTCGCAGAAACGTGGCTGGCCTGGTTCACCACGCGGGAAACGGTCTGATAAGA
GACACCGGCATACTCTGCGACATCGTATAACGTTACTGGTTTCACATTCACCACCCTGAATTGACTCTCT
TCCGGGCGCTATCATGCCATACCGCGAAAGGTTTTGCACCATTCGATGGTGTCAACGTAAATGCATGCCG
CTTCGGCAAGGTGTCACCACCCTGCCCTTTTTCTTTAAAACCGAAAAGATTACTTCGCGTTATGCAGGCT
TCCTCGCTCACTGACTCGCTGCGCTCGGTCGTTCGGCTGCGGCGAGCGGTATCAGCTCACTCAAAGGCGG
TAATCTCGAGGTTACATTGTCGATCTGTTCATGGTGAACAGCTTTGAATGCACCAAAAACTCGTAAAAGC
TCTGATGTATCTATCTTTTTTACACCGTTTTCATCTGTGCATATGGACAGTTTTCCCTTTGATATGTAAC
GGTGAACAGTTGTTCTACTTTTGTTTGTTAGTCTTGATGCTTCACTGATAGATACAAGAGCCATAAGAAC
CTCAGATCCTTCCGTATTTAGCCAGTATGTTCTCTAGTGTGGTTCGTTGTTTTTGCGTGAGCCATGAGAA
CGAACCATTGAGATCATACTTACTTTGCATGTCACTCAAAAATTTTGCCTCAAAACTGGTGAGCTGAATT
TTTGCAGTTAAAGCATCGTGTAGTGTTTTTCTTAGTCCGTTATGTAGGTAGGAATCTGATGTAATGGTTG
TTGGTATTTTGTCACCATTCATTTTTATCTGGTTGTTCTCAAGTTCGGTTACGAGATCCATTTGTCTATC
TAGTTCAACTTGGAAAATCAACGTATCAGTCGGGCGGCCTCGCTTATCAACCACCAATTTCATATTGCTG
TAAGTGTTTAAATCTTTACTTATTGGTTTCAAAACCCATTGGTTAAGCCTTTTAAACTCATGGTAGTTAT
TTTCAAGCATTAACATGAACTTAAATTCATCAAGGCTAATCTCTATATTTGCCTTGTGAGTTTTCTTTTG
TGTTAGTTCTTTTAATAACCACTCATAAATCCTCATAGAGTATTTGTTTTCAAAAGACTTAACATGTTCC
AGATTATATTTTATGAATTTTTTTAACTGGAAAAGATAAGGCAATATCTCTTCACTAAAAACTAATTCTA
ATTTTTCGCTTGAGAACTTGGCATAGTTTGTCCACTGGAAAATCTCAAAGCCTTTAACCAAAGGATTCAT
GATTTCCACAGTTCTCGTCATCAGCTCTCTGGTTGCTTTAGCTAATACACCATAAGCATTTTCCCTACTG
ATGTTCATCATCTGAGCGTATTGGTTATAAGTGAACGATACCGTCCGTTCTTTCCTTGTAGGGTTTTCAA
TAGTGGGGTTGAGTAGTGCCACACAGCATAAAATTAGCTTGGTTTCATGCTCCGTTAAGTCATAGCGACT
AATCGCTAGTTCATTTGCTTTGAAAACAACTAATTCAGACATACATCTCAATTGGTCTAGGTGATTTTAA
TCACTATACCAATTGAGATGGGCTAGTCAATGATAATTACATGTCCTTTTCCTTTGAGTTGTGGGTATCT
GTAAATTCTGCTAGACCTTTGCTGGAAAACTTGTAAATTCTGCTAGACCCTCTGTAAATTCCGCTAGACC
TTTGTGTGTTTTTTTTGTTTATATTCAAGTGGTTATAATTTATAGAATAAAGAAAGAATAAAAAAAGATA
AAAAGAATAGATCCCAGCCCTGTGTATAACTCACTACTTTAGTCAGTTCCGCAGTATTACAAAAGGATGT
CGCAAACGCTGTTTGCTCCTCTACAAAACAGACCTTAAAACCCTAAAGGCTTAAGTAGCACCCTCGCAAG
CTCGTGCAAATCGCTTAATATTCCTTTTGTCTCCGACCATCAGGCACCTGAGTCGCTGCCTTTTTCGTGA
CATTCAGTTCGCTGCGCTCACGGCTCTGGCAGTGAATGTGGGTAAATGGCACTACAGGCGCCTTTTATGG
ATTCATGCAAGGAAACTACCCATAATACAAGAAAAGCCCGTCACGGGCTTCTCAGGGCGTTTTATGGCTG
GTCTGCTATGTGGTGCTATCTGACTTTTTGCTGTTCAGCAGTTCCTGCCCTCTGATTTTCCAGTCTGACC
ACTTCGGATTATCCCGTGACAGGTCATTCAGACTGGCTAATGCACCCAGTAAGGCAGCGGTATCATCAAC
AGGCTTACCCGTCTTACTGTCCCTAGTGCTTGGATTCTCACCAATAAAAAACGCCCGGCGGCAACCGAGC
GTTCTGAACAAATCCAGATGGAGTTCTGATGTCATTACTGGATCTATCAACAGGAGTCCAAGCGAGCTCG
TAAACTTGGTCTGACAGTTACCAATGCTTAATCAGTGAGGCACCTATCTCAGCGATCTGTCTATTTCGTT
CATCCATAGTTGCCTGACTCCCCGTCGTGTAGATAACTACGATACGGGAGGGCTTACCATCTGGCCCCAG
TGCTGCAATGATACCGCGTGATCCACGCTCACCGGCTCCAGATTTATCAGCAATAAACCAGCCAGCCGGA
AGGGCCGAGCGCAGAAGTGGTCCTGCAACTTTATCCGCCTCCATCCAGTCTATTAATTGTTGCCGGGAAG
CTAGAGTAAGTAGTTCGCCAGTTAATAGTTTGCGCAACGTTGTTGCCATTGCTACAGGCATCGTGGTGTC
ACGCTCGTCGTTTGGTATGGCTTCATTCAGCTCCGGTTCCCAACGATCAAGGCGAGTTACATGATCCCCC
ATGTTGTGCAAAAAAGCGGTTAGCTCCTTCGGTCCTCCGATCGTTGTCAGAAGTAAGTTGGCCGCAGTGT
TATCACTCATGGTTATGGCAGCACTGCATAATTCTCTTACTGTCATGCCATCCGTAAGATGCTTTTCTGT
TACTGGTGAGTACTCAACCAAGTCATTCTGAGAATAGTGTATGCGGCGACCGAGTTGCTCTTGCCCGGCG
TCAATACGGTATAATACCGCGCCACATAGCAGAACTTTAAAAGTGCTCATCATTGGAAAACGTTCTTCGG
GGCGAAAACTCTCAAGGATCTTACCGCTGTTGAGATCCAGTTCGATGTAACCCACTCGTGCACCCAACTG
ATCTTCAGCATCTTTTACTTTCACCAGCGTTTCTGGGTGAGCAAAAACGGGAAGGCAAAATGCCGCAAAA
AAGTGAATAAGGGCGACACTGAAATGTTGAATACTCATACTCTTCCTTTTTCAATATTATTGAAGCATTT
ATCAGGGTTATTGTCTCATGAGCGGATACATATTTTAATGTATTTAGAAAAATAAACAAATAGGGGTTCC
GCGCACATTTCCCATGGTGCCACCTGACGTCTAATAAACCATTATTATCATGACATTAACCTATAAAAAT
AGGCGTATCACGAGGCAGAATTTTTATCGCTTCCGCGTTCCGTCTACTCCCTATTACGCTCCGGAATCTC
CGACGCCTACGGCCGACGTCGGATACCGCCATTGATAAACTGTTTAACAACATCGTCTGTACAGACCTTC
TTCGTTGCCTTTACGTTTAACTCAATCAGGCTACCGTCTCGGTTATAAGTCTATCGAGTAGTAGAGCCGT
AGTAAAGAGGAGAAATACTAGATGGTTTCGAAAGGTGAGGAGGATAACATGGCGTCGCTGCCTGCTACAC
ATGAACTGCATATTTTCGGCAGCATCAACGGAGTTGATTTCGACATGGTGGGCCAAGGCACCGGCAACCC
GAACGACGGCTATGAAGAATTGAATTTGAAATCTACCAAGGGCGACTTGCAATTTAGTCCGTGGATTCTG
GTACCGCATATTGGTTATGGTTTTCATCAGTATCTGCCCTACCCAGACGGAATGAGCCCATTTCAGGCGG
CTATGGTGGATGGCAGTGGCTATCAGGTCCATCGCACCATGCAATTCGAGGATGGGGCGAGCCTGACCGT
GAATTATCGGTACACTTACGAAGGTTCACATATTAAAGGTGAAGCACAAGTTAAAGGCACCGGCTTCCCG
GCGGATGGCCCAGTGATGACCAACAGCCTGACGGCGGCGGACTGGTGTCGTAGCAAAAAGACGTATCCCA
ATGATAAAACAATTATTTCTACCTTTAAATGGAGTTACACCACGGGTAACGGTAAACGCTACCGTAGCAC
GGCTCGCACCACATACACCTTTGCGAAACCCATGGCCGCGAACTATCTGAAAAATCAGCCGATGTATGTG
TTTCGCAAAACGGAACTGAAACATTCGAAAACTGAACTCAATTTCAAAGAGTGGCAAAAAGCCTTCACCG
ACGTAATGGGCATGGATGAACTGTACAAATGACCAGGCATCAAATAAAACGAAAGGCTCAGTCGAAAGAC
TGGGCCTTTCGTTTTATCTGTTGTTTGTCGGTGAACGCTCTCTACTAGAGTCACACTGGCTCACCTTCGG
GTGGGCCTTTCTGCGTTTATAGTTTCACTTCTGAGTTCGGCATGGGGTCAGGTGGGACCACCGCGCTACT
GCCGCCAGGCAGCTGTATCATCTGCGTACTCCATTAGTGTGACGACCTATGAGGATGGCGGGGTATTAAC
TGTAACGCAAGATACTTCTCTGCAAGATGGTTGTTTAATTTATAATGTGAAACTGCGCGGCGTTAATTTT
CCCTCAAATGGTCCCGTAATGCAAAAGAAGACCTTAGGGTGGGAAGCTTCTACGGAAACGTTGTATCCTG
CAGATGGCGGTCTTGAGGGTCGTTGTGATATGGTTATTGCTCTGGTTGCGGAACAAGTTTTTGAAAAAAG
TTCTTGATTTTCTGACCGATTTTTTTCAACTTCTCTCCGATCTTCTCTCCACCTTTGCGTAACAGCCCGG
TTCCTCCGATACCCGCAGCTGGAGCCTCAGCGGCATCTGCAGGAGCGGCTTCCGCAGCCGGTGCTTCACT
CGCTGGTGCCTCCGCTGCTGGTGTAGCTTCCGCAGCTGGTGCAGCAGGTTCCTGACTGATGCCAGCGGCT
GGGGCTTCGGCAGCATCCGCTGGGGCAGCTTCTGCTGCAGGCGCTTCGCTAGCTGGAGCTTCAGCAGCAG
GAGTCGCCTCTGCGGCGGGCGCTGCAGGCTCTTGACTGGTACCAATACCGTTGTCCGGACGAGTGCCGAT
GGTGTGTGCGTCACCGATGTTGTTGGTCCACTGGTATTCCAGACGGGTAGCGATTTCAGGAGTGATCGCG
TACTCAACACCGCCAGCGAAGACCGGAGAAACGCCGGTGTCGTGGTTTTTACCATAAACGTTGGATTTAG
TGTCTGCACGCCATACCATGCCACCCAGACGAGTGTAGATGTCCAGGTCGTCAGTGATTGGGTAACCCAG
TTTAGCGGTCAGTTGAACGCCCTGAGCTTTGTATGCACCGTTTTCAACGCTGCCTTTGTACGGCATACGA
CCTAACCAGTCGTAACCCATTTCAAAGCCAACATACGGGTTAATTCCCTGATCGATTTTAGCGTTGCTGG
AGCAACCTGCCAGCAGAGTAGAACCCAGGATTACCGCGCCCAGTACCAGTTTAGTAGCTTTCATCAGAAA
TACTCCATAGCATGATTAAGATGTTTCAGTACGAAAATTGCTTTCATTGTTGATCTCCTTTTTAAGTGAA
CTTGGGCCCTGTGTGAAATTGTTATCCGCTCACAATTCCACACATTATACGAGCCGATGATTAATTGTCA
ACAGCTCATTTCAGAATATTAGCCAGAACCGTTATGATGTCGGCGCAAAAAACATTATCCAGAACGGGAG
TGCGCCTTGAGCGACACGAATTATGCAGTGATTTACGTATTACCGCCTTTGAGTGAGCTGATACCGCTCG
CCGCAGCCGAACGCCCTAGGTCTAGGGCGGCGGATTTGTCCTACTCAGGAGAGCGTTCACCGACAAACAA
CAGATAAAACGAAAGGCCCAGTCTTTCGACTGAGCCTTTCGTTTTATTTGATGCCTCACTGCCCGCTTTC
CAGTCGGGAAACCTGTCGTGCCAGCTGCATTAATGAATCGGCCAACGCGCGGGGAGAGGCGGTTTGCGTA
TTGGGCGCCAGGGTGGTTTTTCTTTTCACCAGTGAGACGGGCA
